>Addgene plasmid #217245 | pMV-Mariner-2_PM | addgene full sequence | sequence record 441652 | Addgene NGS Result
ATATGTATCCGCTCATGAGACAATAACCCTGATAAATGCTTCAATAATATTGAAAAAGGAAGAGTATGAG
TATTCAACATTTCCGTGTCGCCCTTATTCCCTTTTTTGCGGCATTTTGCCTTCCTGTTTTTGCTCACCCA
GAAACGCTGGTGAAAGTAAAAGATGCTGAAGATCAGTTGGGTGCACGAGTGGGTTACATCGAACTGGATC
TCAACAGCGGTAAGATCCTTGAGAGTTTTCGCCCCGAAGAACGTTTTCCAATGATGAGCACTTTTAAAGT
TCTGCTATGTGGCGCGGTATTATCCCGTATTGACGCCGGGCAAGAGCAACTCGGTCGCCGCATACACTAT
TCTCAGAATGACTTGGTTGAGTACTCACCAGTCACAGAAAAGCATCTTACGGATGGCATGACAGTAAGAG
AATTATGTAGTGCTGCCATAACCATGAGTGATAACACGGCGGCCAACTTACTTCTGACAACGATCGGAGG
ACCGAAGGAGCTAACCGCTTTTTTGCGCAACATGGGGGATCATGTAACTCGCCTTGATCGTTGGGAACCG
GAGCTGAATGAAGCCATACCAAACGACGAGCGTGATACCACGATGCCTGTAGCGATGGCAACAACGTTGC
GCAAACTATTAACTGGCGAACTACTTACTCTAGCTTCCCGGCAACAATTAATAGACTGGATGGAGGCGGA
TAAAGTTGCAGGACCACTTCTGCGCTCGGCCCTTCCGGCTGGCTGGTTTATTGCTGATAAATCTGGAGCC
GGTGAGCGTGGGTCCCGCGGTATTATTGCAGCACTGGGGCCAGATGGTAAGCCCTCCCGTATCGTAGTTA
TCTACACGACGGGGAGTCAGGCAACTATGGATGAACGAAAGAGACAGATCGCTGAGATAGGTGCCTCACT
GATTAAGCATTGGTAACTGTCAGACCAAGTTTACTCATATATACTTTAGATTGATTTAAAACTTCATTTT
TAATTTAAAAGGATCTAGGTGAAGATCCTTTTTGATAATCTCATGACCAAAATCCCTTAACGTGAGTTTT
CGTTCCACTGAGCGTCAGACCCCGTAGAAAAGATCAAAGGATCTTCTTGAGATCCTTTTTTTCTGCGCGT
AATCTGCTGCTTGCAAACAAAAAAACCACCGCTACCAGCGGTGGTTTGTTTGCCGGATCAAGAGCTACCA
ACTCTTTTTCCGAAGGTAACTGGCTTCAGCAGAGCGCAGATACCAAATACTGTTCTTCTAGTGTAGCCGT
AGTTAGGCCACCACTTCAAGAACTCTGTAGCACCGCCTACATACCTCGCTCTGCTAATCCTGTTACCAGT
GGCTGCTGCCAGTGGCGATAAGTCGTGTCTTACCGGGTTGGACTCAAGACGATAGTTACCGGATAAGGCG
CAGCGGTCGGGCTGAACGGGGGGTTCGTGCACACAGCCCAGCTTGGAGCGAACGACCTACACCGAACTGA
GATACCTACAGCGTGAGCTATGAGAAAGCGCCACGCTTCCCGAAGGGAGAAAGGCGGACAGGTATCCGGT
AAGCGGCAGGGTCGGAACAGGAGAGCGCACGAGGGAGCTTCCAGGGGGAAACGCCTGGTATCTTTATAGT
CCTGTCGGGTTTCGCCACCTCTGACTTGAGCGTCGATTTTTGTGATGCTCGTCAGGGGGGCGGAGCCTAT
GGAAAAACGCCAGCAACGCGGCCTTTTTACGGTTCCTGGCCTTTTGCTGGCCTTTTGCTCACATGTTCTT
TCCTGCGTTATCCCCTGATTCTGTGGGTAACCGTATTACCGCCTTTGAGTGAGCTGATACCGCTCGCCGC
AGCCGAACGACCGAGCGCAGCGAGTCAGTGAGCGAGGAAGCGGCACACAGGAAACAGCTATGACCGTCTC
GGTTGGCAGTGACTCCGTCTCTGGGCCCTACAGTGGTACCTCGGAGATCGAACTTAATTCGTTCCAAAAC
CGTGTTCGAACACCGAATTGTTCGAACACCGAATCAATTTTCCCCATAAGAATGAATGGAAATAGCATTA
ATTGGTTCCCCACCCAAGGATGCTCCTATTATGGGCCATTTTTACACAAAGTTTACAATATTAAAATACA
GTACAGTACATAAAAGCATACAAGAAACACAGTTATAATTAATAGAATAAATGAACATTGAACTTCACTT
TACCTGTAGTAAGGAGAGTGGATGGCTTGAGTGGAAGGTGGTGAGGAGGAGGAGGAGGTGTCAGTGTTGC
TTGGAAGGGGAGTCCCCCTCCATAAAAACGTCGGGTAACTGCCCTTCTGGGGTTCTTTCTTCTCTTTGCC
TTTTTTCTAGCACTAACTGTGATTCACTTGAGGGCCTTTTTACTAAAAACTTATCAAGAGAGGATTGTTT
CTGCCTCCGTTTTAAGATGTTTCTGAAATGACTCATTGCATTATCATTATAAAAATCGCCTGCTCTGCTG
GCTACTGCCTTATCTGGGTGATATTTTTCTACAAAATTGTGTAACTCAGCCCATTTTGCAATCATTTCCT
TTATCAGTGAACTAGGGGCAGGATCCCTTCCCTCCTCCTCCTCTGAAGACATGTCCTCTTTTGCCATCTG
TTGCTGCTCATCGTGAAGGTGTTGGAGTTCCTCTGTGGCTCGAGGGCGCGCCTCAGAAGCCATAGAGCCC
ACCGCATCCCCAGCATGCCTGCTATTGTCTTCCCAATCCTCCCCCTTGCTGTCCTGCCCCACCCCACCCC
CCAGAATAGAATGACACCTACTCAGACAATGCGATGCAATTTCCTCATTTTATTAGGAAAGGACAGTGGG
AGTGGCACCTTCCAGGGTCAAGGAAGGCACGGGGGAGGGGCAAACAACAGATGGCTGGCAACTAGAAGGC
ACAGTCGAGGCTGATCAGCGAGCTTAATTAATTACTTGTACAGCTCGTCCATGCCGAGAGTGATCCCGGC
GGCGGTCACGAACTCCAGCAGGACCATGTGATCGCGCTTCTCGTTGGGGTCTTTGCTCAGGGCGGACTGG
GTGCTCAGGTAGTGGTTGTCGGGCAGCAGCACGGGGCCGTCGCCGATGGGGGTGTTCTGCTGGTAGTGGT
CGGCGAGCTGCACGCTGCCGTCCTCGATGTTGTGGCGGATCTTGAAGTTCACCTTGATGCCGTTCTTCTG
CTTGTCGGCCATGATATAGACGTTGTGGCTGTTGTAGTTGTACTCCAGCTTGTGCCCCAGGATGTTGCCG
TCCTCCTTGAAGTCGATGCCCTTCAGCTCGATGCGGTTCACCAGGGTGTCGCCCTCGAACTTCACCTCGG
CGCGGGTCTTGTAGTTGCCGTCGTCCTTGAAGAAGATGGTGCGCTCCTGGACGTAGCCTTCGGGCATGGC
GGACTTGAAGAAGTCGTGCTGCTTCATGTGGTCGGGGTAGCGGCTGAAGCACTGCACGCCGTAGGTCAGG
GTGGTCACGAGGGTGGGCCAGGGCACGGGCAGCTTGCCGGTGGTGCAGATGAACTTCAGGGTCAGCTTGC
CGTAGGTGGCATCGCCCTCGCCCTCGCCGGACACGCTGAACTTGTGGCCGTTTACGTCGCCGTCCAGCTC
GACCAGGATGGGCACCACCCCGGTGAACAGCTCCTCGCCCTTGCTCACCATTGGCCCGGGATTCTCTTCG
ACATCCCCTGCTTGTTTCAACAGGGAGAAGTTAGTGGCATCGATGGCACCGGGCTTGCGGGTCATGCACC
AGGTGCGCGGTCCTTCGGGCACCTCGACGTCGGCGGTGACGGTGAAGCCGAGCCGCTCGTAGAAGGGGAG
GTTGCGGGGCGCGGAGGTCTCCAGGAAGGCGGGCACCCCGGCGCGCTCGGCCGCCTCCACTCCGGGGAGC
ACGACGGCGCTGCCCAGACCCTTGCCCTGGTGGTCGGGCGAGACGCCGACGGTGGCCAGGAACCACGCGG
GCTCCTTGGGCCGGTGCGGCGCCAGGAGGCCTTCCATCTGTTGCTGCGCGGCCAGCCGGGAACCGCTCAA
CTCGGCCATGCGCGGGCCGATCTCGGCGAACACCGCCCCCGCTTCGACGCTCTCCGGCGTGGTCCAGACC
GCCACCGCGGCGCCGTCGTCCGCGACCCACACCTTGCCGATGTCGAGCCCGACGCGCGTGAGGAAGAGTT
CTTGCAGCTCGGTGACCCGCTCGATGTGGCGGTCCGGGTCGACGGTGTGGCGCGTGGCGGGGTAGTCGGC
GAACGCGGCGGCGAGGGTGCGTACGGCCCGGGGGACGTCGTCGCGGGTGGCGAGGCGCACCGTGGGCTTG
TACTCGGTCCCCATGGTGGCGTTGGCTGCAGGTCGAAAGGCCCGGAGATGAGGAAGAGGAGAACAGCGCG
GCAGACGTGCGCTTTTGAAGCGTGCAGAATGCCGGGCCTCCGGAGGACCTTCGGGCGCCCGCCCCGCCCC
TGAGCCCGCCCCTGAGCCCGCCCCCGGACCCACCCCTTCCCAGCCTCTGAGCCCAGAAAGCGAAGGAGCA
AAGCTGCTATTGGCCGCTGCCCCAAAGGCCTACCCGCTTCCATTGCTCAGCGGTGCTGTCCATCTGCACG
AGACTAGTGAGACGTGCTACTTCCATTTGTCACGTCCTGCACGACGCGAGCTGCGGGGCGGGGGGGAACT
TCCTGACTAGGGGAGGAGTAGAAGGTGGCGCGAAGGGGCCACCAAAGAACGGAGCCGGTTGGCGCCTACC
GGTGGATGTGGAATGTGTGCGAGGCCAGAGGCCACTTGTGTAGCGCCAAGTGCCCAGCGGGGCTGCTAAA
GCGCATGCTCCAGACTGCCTTGGGAAAAGCGCCTCCCCTACCCGGTAGAATTGCTAGCACCGGTTGTGTA
CGGATAAACACAAAAAACACTAAAATAAAGGAAATTAACGAAAAAGTTAACGGAACGATGTTTTGCGGGT
CTGCACTGGGCGAGAGCTACGCGTAAACTGGGTCATTCGGCCTTTGTCTCGGTCGCCCTGGCCTACGCGT
CTCGGCCCAAACAGGTTCTTTCCAGTCGCCCGTTCGACCTCCGAATTTCTGTTCGGTGTCCGGGGCAAAA
AATGGTCGGAAATTTCGTTCGATCACCGAATTGTTCGAGTTCTGGGGCGTTCGATCTCCGAGGTACCACT
GTACAATTGAGAGACGCAAGACACTGCGGATCGAGACGCATTGCGTGGTTCGACTGGCCGTCGTTTTACA
ACGAAAGGGCCTCGTGATACGCCTATTTTTATAGGTTAATGTCATGATAATAATGGTTTCTTAGACGTCA
GGTGGCACTTTTCGGGGAAATGTGCGCGGAACCCCTATTTGTTTATTTTTCTAAATACATTCAA
Features (pLannotate 1.2.2; 8 found; start..end, strand, type, name):
     66..926     +  CDS            AmpR: β-lactamase; bla; confers resistance to ampicillin, carbenicillin, and related antibiotics
   1097..1685    +  rep_origin     ori: high-copy-number ColE1/pMB1/pBR322/pUC origin of replication
   2650..2874    -  polyA_signal   bGH poly(A) signal: bovine growth hormone polyadenylation signal
   2902..3621    -  CDS            EGFP: the original enhanced GFP (Yang et al., 1996) mammalian codon-optimized
   3685..4279    -  CDS            PuroR (fragment): puromycin N-acetyltransferase; pac from Streptomyces alboniger; confers resistance to puromycin
   4304..4803    -  promoter       PGK promoter: mouse phosphoglycerate kinase 1 promoter
   5163..5183    +  CDS            lacZα (fragment): LacZα fragment of β-galactosidase; lacZ fragment
   5275..65      +  promoter       AmpR promoter (across the origin): bla
