[The description below was written by a language model from this plasmid's Addgene catalogue record and pLannotate feature annotations shown in this document.]
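Description:
pMV-Mariner-2_PM is a transposon donor plasmid built on the pMV backbone and catalogued as a mammalian expression vector. It is maintained in E. coli as a high-copy plasmid through a ColE1/pUC-type origin of replication, with selection by ampicillin via a β-lactamase gene driven by its own AmpR promoter. The full sequence record is about 5.3 kb.

The catalogued insert is the pair of synthetic terminal inverted repeats (TIRs) of the Mariner-2_PM DNA transposon, the end sequences that a cognate transposase recognises in order to excise and reintegrate the intervening DNA. The automated annotation does not mark the TIRs themselves, so their exact positions are not given. They presumably lie in the unannotated stretches on either side of the annotated mammalian cassette. That cassette consists of a mouse PGK promoter followed by a puromycin N-acetyltransferase coding region (annotated as a fragment), EGFP, and a bovine growth hormone polyadenylation signal, all on the same strand. The short gap between PuroR and EGFP suggests a single transcript carrying both markers, but the linking element is not annotated, so the record does not state how they are joined. A small lacZα remnant is also present as backbone residue.

No transposase gene is annotated, consistent with a donor meant to be paired with a separate transposase source. According to the associated publication title, the construct belongs to a survey of DNA transposons tested in human cells. In such an assay, stable puromycin resistance or EGFP expression can report genomic integration and so indicate transposition activity and usefulness for genome engineering.
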