Addgene plasmid #217245: pMV-Mariner-2_PM
Purpose: Donor plasmid of Mariner-2_PM Transposon
Depositing lab: Yong E Zhang. Depositing organization: Institute of Zoology, Chinese Academy of Sciences. Publication: Heterologous survey of 130 DNA transposons in human cells highlights their functional divergence and expands the genome engineering toolbox. Zhang T, Tan S, Tang N, Li Y, Zhang C, Sun J, Guo Y, Gao H, Cai Y, Sun W, Wang C, Fu L, Ma H, Wu Y, Hu X, Zhang X, Gee P, Yan W, Zhao Y, Chen Q, Guo B, Wang H, Zhang YE. Cell. 2024 Jul 11;187(14):3741-3760.e30. doi: 10.1016/j.cell.2024.05.007. Epub 2024 Jun 5. PubMed 38843831.
Backbone
  Vector backbone: pMV
  Vector type: Mammalian Expression
Growth in bacteria
  Bacterial resistance: Ampicillin, 100 μg/mL
  Growth temperature: 37°C
  Growth strain: DH5alpha
  Copy number: High Copy
Gene/Insert
  Gene/Insert name: TIRs of Mariner-2_PM transposon
  Species: Synthetic
  Cloning method: Restriction Enzyme; 5′ cloning site Unknown (unknown if destroyed); 3′ cloning site Unknown (unknown if destroyed)
Terms and licenses: Academic/Nonprofit Terms; Industry Terms: Not Available to Industry
How to cite: pMV-Mariner-2_PM was a gift from Yong E Zhang (Addgene plasmid # 217245 ; http://n2t.net/addgene:217245 ; RRID:Addgene_217245)
